>Addgene plasmid #226968 | pET28a-OuIAD-AE | addgene full sequence | sequence record 451205 | Addgene NGS Result
TTAATACGACTCACTATAGGGGAATTGTGAGCGGATAACAATTCCCCTCTAGAAATAATTTTGTTTAACT
TTAAGAAGGAGATATACCATGGGCAGCAGCCATCATCATCATCATCACAGCAGCGGCCTGGTGCCGCGCG
GCAGCCATATGGACGGCAAGGGCAAAGAGCTCAGGGCCGTGATTTTCGACGTGCAGAGCTTTTCTACGCA
TGATGGACCTGGGATCAGGACGAACATCTTCTTCAAGGGGTGTGCGCTCAGGTGCCCTTGGTGCGCCAAC
CCCGAGTCGCAGAAGTTCAGCCCGCAGCTCCTTTACACAAAGATGAAGTGCATAGGGTGCATGTGCTGTG
CCAGGGCATGCCCCCATGGGGCCGTGACGGCCTATACTGCGCCAGAGGACATCGAGCGTTATGGACACGT
ACGGTATGACCGTGGCAAGTGTGATAAGTGCACCACGCATGAGTGCGTGGACGCATGCTTCCAGGAAGCC
CTCGCCGTCTCCGGGAAGGAAATGACCGTCGATGACGTAATGGATAAGATTCGTCGCGACTCTCCTGTCT
TCCGGGGTAAGGGAGGCGTCACCGTATCCGGTGGGGATCCGCTGCTCTATCCTGAGTTCTTGGCCGAGCT
GCTTGGTAGGTGCCGAGATGAGGGGTATAGCGTTGCCCTTGAGTCCGAGCTCTGCGTTCCCACGAGGAAC
CTCGAGACGGTCATGCCGTTCGTAAGCTACTACCTTACCGACTGCAAAATTATCGACTCCGCCGAGCACC
GCAGAATCACTGGTGTGGACAATGAGATCATCCTCAGGAACCTGCGCCTGATTGGCGATGTATGCCCAGA
GCGCATGTGCCTGCGCATACCGATCATACCTGGGTACACAGACTCCGACGAGAACGTTGGCGGTATCGCC
GCGTTTGCCGCGTCGTGTCAATTCACAAAGATAAACATCCTGCCGTATCACAAGCTTGGCGTGCCCAAGC
ACGAGCGCCTTGGCACCGTCTATCAGCTACCTCATGTCCAGCCACCCGACGATGGGCATATGAGGCACTT
GGCTGACGTCATAGAAGCCCATGGGATCGAGTGCGTTATCAACTGACTCGAGCACCACCACCACCACCAC
TGAGATCCGGCTGCTAACAAAGCCCGAAAGGAAGCTGAGTTGGCTGCTGCCACCGCTGAGCAATAACTAG
CATAACCCCTTGGGGCCTCTAAACGGGTCTTGAGGGGTTTTTTGCTGAAAGGAGGAACTATATCCGGATT
GGCGAATGGG
[124 nt withheld, positions 1271-1394]
C
[91 nt withheld, positions 1396-1486]
A
[49 nt withheld, positions 1488-1536]
CCTTTGACGTTGGAGTCCACGTTCTTT
[37 nt withheld, positions 1564-1600]
ACCCTATCTCGGTCTATTCTTTTGATTTATAAGGGATTTTGCCGATTTCGGCCTATTGGTTAAAAAATGA
GCTGATTTAACAAAAATTTAACGCGAATTTTAACAAAATATTAACGCTTACAATTTAGGTGGCACTTTTC
GGGGAAATGTGCGCGGAACCCCTATTTGTTTATTTTTCTAAATACATTCAAATATGTATCCGCTCATGAA
TTAATTCTTAGAAAAACTCATCGAGCATCAAATGAAACTGCAATTTATTCATATCAGGATTATCAATACC
ATATTTTTGAAAAAGCCGTTTCTGTAATGAAGGAGAAAACTCACCGAGGCAGTTCCATAGGATGGCAAGA
TCCTGGTATCGGTCTGCGATTCCGACTCGTCCAACATCAATACAACCTATTAATTTCCCCTCGTCAAAAA
TAAGGTTATCAAGTGAGAAATCACCATGAGTGACGACTGAATCCGGTGAGAATGGCAAAAGTTTATGCAT
TTCTTTCCAGACTTGTTCAACAGGCCAGCCATTACGCTCGTCATCAAAATCACTCGCATCAACCAAACCG
TTATTCATTCGTGATTGCGCCTGAGCGAGACGAAATACGCGATCGCTGTTAAAAGGACAATTACAAACAG
GAATCGAATGCAACCGGCGCAGGAACACTGCCAGCGCATCAACAATATTTTCACCTGAATCAGGATATTC
TTCTAATACCTGGAATGCTGTTTTCCCGGGGATCGCAGTGGTGAGTAACCATGCATCATCAGGAGTACGG
ATAAAATGCTTGATGGTCGGAAGAGGCATAAATTCCGTCAGCCAGTTTAGTCTGACCATCTCATCTGTAA
CATCATTGGCAACGCTACCTTTGCCATGTTTCAGAAACAACTCTGGCGCATCGGGCTTCCCATACAATCG
ATAGATTGTCGCACCTGATTGCCCGACATTATCGCGAGCCCATTTATACCCATATAAATCAGCATCCATG
TTGGAATTTAATCGCGGCCTAGAGCAAGACGTTTCCCGTTGAATATGGCTCATAACACCCCTTGTATTAC
TGTTTATGTAAGCAGACAGTTTTATTGTTCATGACCAAAATCCCTTAACGTGAGTTTTCGTTCCACTGAG
CGTCAGACCCCGTAGAAAAGATCAAAGGATCTTCTTGAGATCCTTTTTTTCTGCGCGTAATCTGCTGCTT
GCAAACAAAAAAACCACCGCTACCAGCGGTGGTTTGTTTGCCGGATCAAGAGCTACCAACTCTTTTTCCG
AAGGTAACTGGCTTCAGCAGAGCGCAGATACCAAATACTGTCCTTCTAGTGTAGCCGTAGTTAGGCCACC
ACTTCAAGAACTCTGTAGCACCGCCTACATACCTCGCTCTGCTAATCCTGTTACCAGTGGCTGCTGCCAG
TGGCGATAAGTCGTGTCTTACCGGGTTGGACTCAAGACGATAGTTACCGGATAAGGCGCAGCGGTCGGGC
TGAACGGGGGGTTCGTGCACACAGCCCAGCTTGGAGCGAACGACCTACACCGAACTGAGATACCTACAGC
GTGAGCTATGAGAAAGCGCCACGCTTCCCGAAGGGAGAAAGGCGGACAGGTATCCGGTAAGCGGCAGGGT
CGGAACAGGAGAGCGCACGAGGGAGCTTCCAGGGGGAAACGCCTGGTATCTTTATAGTCCTGTCGGGTTT
CGCCACCTCTGACTTGAGCGTCGATTTTTGTGATGCTCGTCAGGGGGGCGGAGCCTATGGAAAAACGCCA
GCAACGCGGCCTTTTTACGGTTCCTGGCCTTTTGCTGGCCTTTTGCTCACATGTTCTTTCCTGCGTTATC
CCCTGATTCTGTGGATAACCGTATTACCGCCTTTGAGTGAGCTGATACCGCTCGCCGCAGCCGAACGACC
GAGCGCAGCGAGTCAGTGAGCGAGGAAGCGGAAGAGCGCCTGATGCGGTATTTTCTCCTTACGCATCTGT
GCGGTATTTCACACCGCAATGGTGCACTCTCAGTACAATCTGCTCTGATGCCGCATAGTTAAGCCAGTAT
ACACTCCGCTATCGCTACGTGACTGGGTCATGGCTGCGCCCCGACACCCGCCAACACCCGCTGACGCGCC
CTGACGGGCTTGTCTGCTCCCGGCATCCGCTTACAGACAAGCTGTGACCGTCTCCGGGAGCTGCATGTGT
CAGAGGTTTTCACCGTCATCACCGAAACGCGCGAGGCAGCTGCGGTAAAGCTCATCAGCGTGGTCGTGAA
GCGATTCACAGATGTCTGCCTGTTCATCCGCGTCCAGCTCGTTGAGTTTCTCCAGAAGCGTTAATGTCTG
GCTTCTGATAAAGCGGGCCATGTTAAGGGCGGTTTTTTCCTGTTTGGTCACTGATGCCTCCGTGTAAGGG
GGATTTCTGTTCATGGGGGTAATGATACCGATGAAACGAGAGAGGATGCTCACGATACGGGTTACTGATG
ATGAACATGCCCGGTTACTGGAACGTTGTGAGGGTAAACAACTGGCGGTATGGATGCGGCGGGACCAGAG
AAAAATCACTCAGGGTCAATGCCAGCGCTTCGTTAATACAGATGTAGGTGTTCCACAGGGTAGCCAGCAG
CATCCTGCGATGCAGATCCGGAACATAATGGTGCAGGGCGCTGACTTCCGCGTTTCCAGACTTTACGAAA
CACGGAAACCGAAGACCATTCATGTTGTTGCTCAGGTCGCAGACGTTTTGCAGCAGCAGTCGCTTCACGT
TCGCTCGCGTATCGGTGATTCATTCTGCTAACCAGTAAGGCAACCCCGCCAGCCTAGCCGGGTCCTCAAC
GACAGGAGCACGATCATGCGCACCCGTGGGGCCGCCATGCCGGCGATAATGGCCTGCTTCTCGCCGAAAC
GTTTGGTGGCGGGACCAGTGACGAAGGCTTGAGCGAGGGCGTGCAAGATTCCGAATACCGCAAGCGACAG
GCCGATCATCGTCGCGCTCCAGCGAAAGCGGTCCTCGCCGAAAATGACCCAGAGCGCTGCCGGCACCTGT
CCTACGAGTTGCATGATAAAGAAGACAGTCATAAGTGCGGCGACGATAGTCATGCCCCGCGCCCACCGGA
AGGAGCTGACTGGGTTGAAGGCTCTCAAGGGCATCGGTCGAGATCCCGGTGCCTAATGAGTGAGCTAACT
TACATTAATTGCGTTGCGCTCACTGCCCGCTTTCCAGTCGGGAAACCTGTCGTGCCAGCTGCATTAATGA
ATCGGCCAACGCGCGGGGAGAGGCGGTTTGCGTATTGGGCGCCAGGGTGGTTTTTCTTTTCACCAGTGAG
ACGGGCAACAGCTGATTGCCCTTCACCGCCTGGCCCTGAGAGAGTTGCAGCAAGCGGTCCACGCTGGTTT
GCCCCAGCAGGCGAAAATCCTGTTTGATGGTGGTTAACGGCGGGATATAACATGAGCTGTCTTCGGTATC
GTCGTATCCCACTACCGAGATATCCGCACCAACGCGCAGCCCGGACTCGGTAATGGCGCGCATTGCGCCC
AGCGCCATCTGATCGTTGGCAACCAGCATCGCAGTGGGAACGATGCCCTCATTCAGCATTTGCATGGTTT
GTTGAAAACCGGACATGGCACTCCAGTCGCCTTCCCGTTCCGCTATCGGCTGAATTTGATTGCGAGTGAG
ATATTTATGCCAGCCAGCCAGACGCAGACGCGCCGAGACAGAACTTAATGGGCCCGCTAACAGCGCGATT
TGCTGGTGACCCAATGCGACCAGATGCTCCACGCCCAGTCGCGTACCGTCTTCATGGGAGAAAATAATAC
TGTTGATGGGTGTCTGGTCAGAGACATCAAGAAATAACGCCGGAACATTAGTGCAGGCAGCTTCCACAGC
AATGGCATCCTGGTCATCCAGCGGATAGTTAATGATCAGCCCACTGACGCGTTGCGCGAGAAGATTGTGC
ACCGCCGCTTTACAGGCTTCGACGCCGCTTCGTTCTACCATCGACACCACCACGCTGGCACCCAGTTGAT
CGGCGCGAGATTTAATCGCCGCGACAATTTGCGACGGCGCGTGCAGGGCCAGACTGGAGGTGGCAACGCC
AATCAGCAACGACTGTTTGCCCGCCAGTTGTTGTGCCACGCGGTTGGGAATGTAATTCAGCTCCGCCATC
GCCGCTTCCACTTTTTCCCGCGTTTTCGCAGAAACGTGGCTGGCCTGGTTCACCACGCGGGAAACGGTCT
GATAAGAGACACCGGCATACTCTGCGACATCGTATAACGTTACTGGTTTCACATTCACCACCCTGAATTG
ACTCTCTTCCGGGCGCTATCATGCCATACCGCGAAAGGTTTTGCGCCATTCGATGGTGTCCGGGATCTCG
ACGCTCTCCCTTATGCGACTCCTGCATTAGGAAGCAGCCCAGTAGTAGGTTGAGGCCGTTGAGCACCGCC
GCCGCAAGGAATGGTGCATGCAAGGAGATGGCGCCCAACAGTCCCCCGGCCACGGGGCCTGCCACCATAC
CCACGCCGAAACAAGCGCTCATGAGCCCGAAGTGGCGAGCCCGATCTTCCCCATCGGTGATGTCGGCGAT
ATAGGCGCCAGCAACCGCACCTGTGGCGCCGGTGATGCCGGCCACGATGCGTCCGGCGTAGAGGATCGAG
ATCTCGATCCCGCGAAA
Features (pLannotate 1.2.2; 22 found; start..end, strand, type, name):
      2..20      +  promoter       T7 promoter: promoter for bacteriophage T7 RNA polymerase
     21..45      +  protein_bind   lac operator: The lac repressor binds to the lac operator to inhibit transcription in E. coli. This inhibition can be relieved by adding lactose or isopropyl-β-D-thiogalactopyranoside (IPTG). lac repressor encoded by lacI
     60..82      +  RBS            RBS: efficient ribosome binding site from bacteriophage T7 gene 10 (Olins and Rangwala, 1989)
    101..117     +  CDS            capTEV™ (fragment): composite tag for in vivo biotinylation, TEV protease cleavage, and 6xHis tagging
    128..145     +  CDS            thrombin site: thrombin recognition and cleavage site
    182..289     +  CDS            act (fragment): PFLA_CLOPA - Protein inferred from homology: Swiss-Prot protein existence level 3. Activation of pyruvate formate-lyase under anaerobic conditions by generation of an organic free radical, using S- adenosylmethionine and reduced flavodoxin as cosubstrates to produce 5'-deoxy-adenosine. From Clostridium pasteurianum.
    503..1030    +  CDS            act (fragment): PFLA_CLOPA - Protein inferred from homology: Swiss-Prot protein existence level 3. Activation of pyruvate formate-lyase under anaerobic conditions by generation of an organic free radical, using S- adenosylmethionine and reduced flavodoxin as cosubstrates to produce 5'-deoxy-adenosine. From Clostridium pasteurianum.
   1103..1120    +  CDS            9xHis (fragment): 9xHis affinity tag
   1130..1179    +  CDS            SET1 (fragment): solubility-enhancement tag derived from T7 phage gene 10B
   1187..1234    +  terminator     T7 terminator: transcription terminator for bacteriophage T7 RNA polymerase
   1271..1699    +  rep_origin     f1 ori (sequence partly withheld): f1 bacteriophage origin of replication; arrow indicates direction of (+) strand synthesis
   1752..1809    +  promoter       AmpR promoter (fragment): bla
   1818..2633    -  CDS            KanR: aminoglycoside phosphotransferase; aph(3')-Ia; confers resistance to kanamycin in bacteria or G418 (Geneticin®) in eukaryotes
   2755..3343    +  rep_origin     ori: high-copy-number ColE1/pMB1/pBR322/pUC origin of replication
   3529..3668    -  misc_feature   bom: basis of mobility region from pBR322
   3770..3961    -  CDS            rop: Rop protein, which maintains plasmids at low copy number; rop
   3978..4358    +  CDS            YPB1_ECOLX: Protein predicted: Swiss-Prot protein existence level 4. From Escherichia coli.
   4430..4721    -  CDS            TcR (fragment): tetracycline efflux protein; tet; confers resistance to tetracycline
   4736..4757    -  protein_bind   CAP binding site: CAP binding activates transcription in the presence of cAMP. E. coli catabolite activator protein
   4770..5852    -  CDS            lacI: lac repressor; lacI; The lac repressor binds to the lac operator to inhibit transcription in E. coli. This inhibition can be relieved by adding lactose or isopropyl-β-D-thiogalactopyranoside (IPTG).
   5853..5930    -  promoter       lacI promoter: lacI
   5938..6217    -  CDS            TcR (fragment): tetracycline efflux protein; tet; confers resistance to tetracycline
