[The description below was written by a language model from this plasmid's Addgene catalogue record and pLannotate feature annotations shown in this document.]
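Description:
pET28a-OuIAD-AE is a 6,237 bp bacterial expression plasmid built on the pET28a backbone for producing the indoleacetate decarboxylase activating enzyme (IAD-AE) of Olsenella uli DSM 7084 in E. coli. It replicates from a ColE1/pBR322-type origin accompanied by the bom region and the rop gene. The catalogue lists it as high copy, although rop normally moderates copy number. Selection is by kanamycin through the aph(3')-Ia resistance gene. An f1 origin is also present, along with short tetracycline-resistance gene remnants that are backbone relics rather than functional markers.

The insert, introduced by Gibson cloning, sits in the standard pET expression cassette: a T7 promoter followed by a lac operator, the T7 gene 10 ribosome binding site, and a T7 terminator downstream. The plasmid-encoded lacI repressor keeps transcription off until IPTG is added, and expression requires a host that supplies T7 RNA polymerase. The protein carries a backbone-derived N-terminal His6 tag followed by a thrombin cleavage site, which allows nickel-affinity purification and optional tag removal. A His-tag sequence is also annotated downstream of the insert, as is usual for pET28a, but the record does not indicate that it is translated.

The automated annotation matches parts of the coding region to pyruvate formate-lyase activating enzyme from Clostridium pasteurianum. This fits the insert's identity as a radical S-adenosylmethionine activase that installs the glycyl radical on its partner glycyl radical enzyme. The construct supplies recombinant activating enzyme for mechanistic studies of the skatole-forming indoleacetate decarboxylase.
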