Addgene plasmid #226968: pET28a-OuIAD-AE
Purpose: Expressing Olsenella uli indoleacetate decarboxylase activating enzyme (IAD-AE) in E. coli
Depositing lab: Emily Balskus. Depositing organization: Harvard University. Publication: Mechanistic Studies of a Skatole-Forming Glycyl Radical Enzyme Suggest Reaction Initiation via Hydrogen Atom Transfer. Fu B, Nazemi A, Levin BJ, Yang Z, Kulik HJ, Balskus EP. J Am Chem Soc. 2022 Jun 29;144(25):11110-11119. doi: 10.1021/jacs.1c13580. Epub 2022 Jun 15. PubMed 35704859.
Backbone
  Vector backbone: pET28a
  Vector type: Bacterial Expression
Growth in bacteria
  Bacterial resistance: Kanamycin, 50 μg/mL
  Growth temperature: 37°C
  Growth strain: DH5alpha
  Copy number: High Copy
Gene/Insert
  Gene/Insert name: OuIAD-AE
  Species: Olsenella uli DSM 7084
  Tag / fusion protein: His6 (on backbone) (N terminal on insert)
  Cloning method: Gibson Cloning
Terms and licenses: Academic/Nonprofit Terms; Industry Terms: Not Available to Industry
How to cite: pET28a-OuIAD-AE was a gift from Emily Balskus (Addgene plasmid # 226968 ; http://n2t.net/addgene:226968 ; RRID:Addgene_226968)
